Addgene plasmid #67791: PNCA-GFP-dYY1
Purpose: Use together with pCMV-intron and VSV-G to package MMLV reporter virus
Depositing lab: Stephen Goff. Depositing organization: Columbia University. Publication: Proviral silencing in embryonic cells is regulated by Yin Yang 1. Schlesinger S, Lee AH, Wang GZ, Green L, Goff SP. Cell Rep. 2013 Jul 11;4(1):50-8. doi: 10.1016/j.celrep.2013.06.003. Epub 2013 Jun 27. PubMed 23810560.
Backbone
  Vector backbone: pNCA
  Backbone manufacturer: Addgene Plasmid 17363
  Backbone size w/o insert (bp): 8000
Growth in bacteria
  Bacterial resistance: Ampicillin, 100 μg/mL
  Growth temperature: 37°C
  Growth strain: DH5alpha
  Copy number: Unknown
Gene/Insert
  Gene/Insert name: MMLV-LTR-GFP
  Species: Moloney murine leukemia virus
  Mutation: Deletion of LTR U3 YY1 binding domain
  Cloning method: Restriction Enzyme; 5′ cloning site BamHI (not destroyed); 3′ cloning site XhoI (not destroyed)
  Sequencing primers: 5′ Amp-R (ATAATACCGCGCCACATAGC)
Terms and licenses: Academic/Nonprofit Terms; Industry Terms: Not Available to Industry
Depositor comments: The region containing the dYY1 mutation has not been experimentally confirmed by Addgene.
How to cite: PNCA-GFP-dYY1 was a gift from Stephen Goff (Addgene plasmid # 67791 ; http://n2t.net/addgene:67791 ; RRID:Addgene_67791)
