[The description below was written by a language model from this plasmid's Addgene catalogue record.]
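Description:
PNCA-GFP-dYY1 is a retroviral reporter plasmid built on the pNCA backbone, a plasmid carrying Moloney murine leukemia virus (MMLV) proviral sequences. The backbone is recorded as about 8 kb without the insert. The plasmid is propagated in E. coli under ampicillin selection. The record does not state its origin of replication or copy number. No feature table is provided, so the detailed arrangement of elements cannot be given beyond the catalogue fields.

The insert, listed as MMLV-LTR-GFP and cloned between BamHI and XhoI sites that were both retained, is an MMLV-derived reporter genome in which GFP serves as the readout. The name suggests that GFP expression depends on the viral long terminal repeat, although no separate promoter is listed. The defining modification is a deletion of the binding site for the transcription factor Yin Yang 1 (YY1) within the U3 region of the LTR, the segment that holds the viral enhancer and promoter elements. The depositor notes that the repository has not experimentally confirmed the region containing this mutation.

According to the stated purpose, the plasmid is used together with pCMV-intron and a VSV-G envelope plasmid to package MMLV reporter virus. The helper plasmids therefore supply the viral proteins in trans, and VSV-G pseudotyping gives the particles broad tropism. The associated study concerns YY1-regulated proviral silencing in embryonic cells. This fits use of the construct as a mutant reporter for testing whether loss of the LTR YY1 site alters GFP expression from integrated proviruses, presumably compared with a version carrying an intact LTR.
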