>Addgene plasmid #67791 | PNCA-GFP-dYY1 | addgene partial sequence | sequence record 120274 | Amp-R 5'-ATAATACCGCGCCACATAGC-3'
GTTCTTCGGGGCGAAAACTCTCAAGGATCTTACCGCTGTTGAGATCCAGTTCGATGTAACCCACTCGTGC
ACCCAACTGATCTTCAGCATCTTTTACTTTCACCAGCGTTTCTGGGTGAGCAAAAACAGGAAGGCAAAAT
GCCGCAAAAAAGGGAATAAGGGCGACACGGAAATGTTGAATACTCATACTCTTCCTTTTTCAATATTATT
GAAGCATTTATCAGGGTTATTGTCTCATGAGCGGATACATATTTGAATGTATTTAGAAAAATAAACAAAT
AGGGGTTCCGCGCACATTTCCCCGAAAAGTGCCACCTGACGTCTAAGAAACCATTATTATCATGACATTA
ACCTATAAAAATAGGCGTATCACGAGGCCCTTTCGTCTTCAAGAATTCTCATGTTTGACAGCTTATCATC
GATTAGTCCAATTTGTTAAAGACAGGATATCAGTGGTCCAGGCTCTAGTTTTGACTCAACAATATCACCA
GCTGAAGCCTATAGAGTACGAGCCATAGATAAAATAAAAGATTTTATTTAGTCTCCAGAAAAAGGGGGGA
ATGAAAGACCCCACCTGTAGGTTTGGCAAGCTAGCTTAAGTAACGCCATTTTGCAAGGCATGGAAAAATA
CATAACTGAGAATAGAGAAGTTCAGATCAAGGTCAGGAACAGATGGAACAGCTGAATATGGGCCAAACAG
GATATCTGTGGTAAGCAGTTCCTGCCCCGGCTCAGGGCCAAGAACAGATGGAACAGCTGAATATGGGCCA
AACA
