>Addgene plasmid #67791 | PNCA-GFP-dYY1 | addgene partial sequence | sequence record 122521 | EGFP-N 5'-CGTCGCCGTCCAGCTCGACCAG-3'
TCGCCCTTGCTCACCATGGATCCATGCATATTCTCAGACAAATACAGAAACACAGTCAGACAGAGACAAC
ACAGAACGATGCTGCAGCAGACAAGACGCGCGGCGCGGCTTCGGTCCCAAACCGAAAGCAAAAATTCAGA
CGGAGGCGGGAACTGTTTTAGGTTCTCGTCTCCTACCAGAACCACATATCCCTCCTCTAAGGGGGGTGCA
CCAAAGAGTCCAAAACGATCGGGATTTTTGGACTCAGGTCGGGCCACAAAAACGGCCCCCGAAGTCCCTG
GGACGTCTCCCAGGGTTGCGGCCGGGTGTTCCGAACTCGTCAGTTCCACCACGGGTCCGCCAGATACAGA
GCTAGTTAGCTAACTAGTACCGACGCAGGCGCATAAAATCAGTCATAGACACTAGACAATCGGACAGACA
CAGATAAGTTGCTGGCCAGCTTACCTCCCGGTGGTGGGTCGGTGGTCCCTGGGCAGGGGTCTCCCGATCC
CGGACGAGCCCCCAAATGAAAGACCCCCGCTGACGGGTAGTCAATCACTCAGAGGAGACCCTCCCAAGGA
ACAGCGAGACCACAAGTCGGATGCAACTGCAAGAGGGTTTATTGGATACACGGGTACCCGGGCGACTCAG
TCAATCGGAGGACTGGCGCGCCGAGTGAGGGGTTGTGGGCTCTTTTATTGAGCTCGGGGAGCAGAAGCGC
GCGAACAGAAGCGAGAAGCGAACTGATTGGTTAGTTCAAATAAGGCACAGGGTCATTTCAGGTCCTTGGG
GCACCCTGGAAACATCTGATGGTTCTCTAG
